>Addgene plasmid #84646 | pSLIK DN RhoA | addgene partial sequence | sequence record 164422 | hUBCpro-R 5'-CTAAGGCCGAGTCTTATGAGCAG-3'
GGCGGAAGGATCAGGACGCTCGCTGCGCCCTTCGTCTGACGTGGCAGCGCTCGCCGTGAGGAGGGGGGCG
CCCGCGGGAGGCGCCAAAACCCGGCGCGGAGGCCAGATCTTGGGTGGGTTAATTAACCATCTTTATGGCT
CGAGATGTTATCAACCACTTTGTACAAGAAAGCTGGGTCTAGATATCTCGAGCGGCCGCCAGTGTGATGG
ATATCTGCAGAATTCACCGCATAAGGGCTGTGCTTCCAGCAAGGTTTCACAAGACAAGGCACCCAGATTT
TTTCTTCCCACGTCTAGCTTGCAGAGCAGCTCTCGTAGCCATTTCAAAAACCTCTCTCACTCCATCTTTG
GTCTTTGCTGAACACTCCATGTACCCAAAAGCGCCAATCCTGTTTGCCATATCTCTGCCTTCTTCAGGTT
TCACCGGCTCCTGCTTCATCTTGGCTAGCTCCCGCCTTGTGTGCTCATCATTCCGAAGATCCTTCTTATT
CCCAACCAGGATGATGGGCACGTTGGGACAGAAATGCTTGACTTCTGGGGTCCACTTTTCTGGGATGTTT
TCTAAACTATCAGGGCTGTCGATGGAAAAACACATCAGTATAACATCGGTATCTGGGTAGGAGAGGGGCC
TCAGGCGATCATAATCTTCCTGCCCAGCTGTGTCCCACAAAGCCAACTCTACCTGCTTTCCATCCACCTC
GATATCTGCCACATAGTTCTCAAACACTGTGGGCACATACACCTCTGGGAACTGGTCCTTGCTGAAGACT
ATGAGCAAGCAGTTCTTTCCACAGGCTCCATCACCAACAATCACCAGTTTCTTCCGGATGGCAGCCATGG
GATCCCAGGTCCCTCCTCGGAGATCAGCTTCTGCTCCATGGGAACCGGAAT
