[The description below was written by a language model from this plasmid's Addgene catalogue record.]
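Description:
pSLIK DN RhoA is a lentiviral mammalian expression plasmid built on the pSLIK (single lentivector for inducible knockdown/expression) backbone. It delivers a doxycycline-inducible, dominant negative form of human RhoA together with the fluorescent protein Venus. The plasmid is propagated in bacteria under ampicillin selection. The record names a recombination-reduced growth strain, as is common for lentiviral plasmids whose repeated sequences can rearrange, and the copy number is listed as unknown. No drug marker for mammalian cells is recorded. Venus is listed as the selectable marker, so transduced cells would be identified or enriched by fluorescence rather than by antibiotic resistance.

The insert is human RHOA carrying an N-terminal Myc epitope tag, which allows the exogenous protein to be detected with anti-Myc antibodies and distinguished from endogenous RhoA. The depositor notes a T19N substitution relative to the reference protein. This is the classic dominant negative Rho GTPase mutation, generally understood to interfere with activation of the endogenous protein by sequestering its exchange factors. Expression is doxycycline-dependent, so the degree of RhoA inhibition can be adjusted through inducer dose. The record does not spell out the specific inducible promoter, the transactivator, or the promoter driving Venus, and no feature table is provided. One listed sequencing primer is named for the human ubiquitin C promoter, which suggests that element lies downstream of the insert. The associated work used the construct to tune RhoA activity in mammalian cells alongside independently controlled Rac1 activity, using orthogonal inducible promoters.
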