Addgene plasmid #84646: pSLIK DN RhoA
Purpose: Lentiviral expression of doxycycline-inducible dominant negative RhoA and co-expression of Venus
Depositing lab: Sanjay Kumar. Depositing organization: University of California, Berkeley. Publication: Simultaneous and independent tuning of RhoA and Rac1 activity with orthogonally inducible promoters. MacKay JL, Kumar S. Integr Biol (Camb). 2014 Sep;6(9):885-94. doi: 10.1039/c4ib00099d. PubMed 25044255.
Backbone
  Vector backbone: pSLIK
  Backbone manufacturer: Iain Fraser (Addgene plasmid # 25734)
  Vector type: Mammalian Expression, Lentiviral
  Selectable markers: Venus
Growth in bacteria
  Bacterial resistance: Ampicillin, 100 μg/mL
  Growth temperature: 37°C
  Growth strain: NEB Stable
  Copy number: Unknown
Gene/Insert
  Gene/Insert name: RhoA
  Species: H. sapiens (human)
  Mutation: Dominant Negative
  Entrez Gene: RHOA (a.k.a. ARH12, ARHA, EDFAOB, RHO12, RHOH12)
  Tag / fusion protein: Myc (N terminal on insert)
  Cloning method: Unknown
  Sequencing primers: 5′ pTYF-5 GTAGACATAATAGCAACAGAC; 3′ hUBCpro-R CTAAGGCCGAGTCTTATGAGCAG
Terms and licenses: Academic/Nonprofit Terms; Industry Terms: Not Available to Industry
Depositor comments: Insert contains T19N in RhoA insert compared to best match reference sequence (NP_001655.1)
How to cite: pSLIK DN RhoA was a gift from Sanjay Kumar (Addgene plasmid # 84646 ; http://n2t.net/addgene:84646 ; RRID:Addgene_84646)
